>Addgene plasmid #242467 | pLV-puro-EF1A-3XFLAG-hASB8_L199G | addgene full sequence | sequence record 488465 | Addgene NGS Result
AATGTAGTCTTATGCAATACTCTTGTAGTCTTGCAACATGGTAACGATGAGTTAGCAACATGCCTTACAA
GGAGAGAAAAAGCACCGTGCATGCCGATTGGTGGAAGTAAGGTGGTACGATCGTGCCTTATTAGGAAGGC
AACAGACGGGTCTGACATGGATTGGACGAACCACTGAATTGCCGCATTGCAGAGATATTGTATTTAAGTG
CCTAGCTCGATACATAAACGGGTCTCTCTGGTTAGACCAGATCTGAGCCTGGGAGCTCTCTGGCTAACTA
GGGAACCCACTGCTTAAGCCTCAATAAAGCTTGCCTTGAGTGCTTCAAGTAGTGTGTGCCCGTCTGTTGT
GTGACTCTGGTAACTAGAGATCCCTCAGACCCTTTTAGTCAGTGTGGAAAATCTCTAGCAGTGGCGCCCG
AACAGGGACTTGAAAGCGAAAGGGAAACCAGAGGAGCTCTCTCGACGCAGGACTCGGCTTGCTGAAGCGC
GCACGGCAAGAGGCGAGGGGCGGCGACTGGTGAGTACGCCAAAAATTTTGACTAGCGGAGGCTAGAAGGA
GAGAGATGGGTGCGAGAGCGTCAGTATTAAGCGGGGGAGAATTAGATCGCGATGGGAAAAAATTCGGTTA
AGGCCAGGGGGAAAGAAAAAATATAAATTAAAACATATAGTATGGGCAAGCAGGGAGCTAGAACGATTCG
CAGTTAATCCTGGCCTGTTAGAAACATCAGAAGGCTGTAGACAAATACTGGGACAGCTACAACCATCCCT
TCAGACAGGATCAGAAGAACTTAGATCATTATATAATACAGTAGCAACCCTCTATTGTGTGCATCAAAGG
ATAGAGATAAAAGACACCAAGGAAGCTTTAGACAAGATAGAGGAAGAGCAAAACAAAAGTAAGACCACCG
CACAGCAAGCGGCCGCTGATCTTCAGACCTGGAGGAGGAGATATGAGGGACAATTGGAGAAGTGAATTAT
ATAAATATAAAGTAGTAAAAATTGAACCATTAGGAGTAGCACCCACCAAGGCAAAGAGAAGAGTGGTGCA
GAGAGAAAAAAGAGCAGTGGGAATAGGAGCTTTGTTCCTTGGGTTCTTGGGAGCAGCAGGAAGCACTATG
GGCGCAGCGTCAATGACGCTGACGGTACAGGCCAGACAATTATTGTCTGGTATAGTGCAGCAGCAGAACA
ATTTGCTGAGGGCTATTGAGGCGCAACAGCATCTGTTGCAACTCACAGTCTGGGGCATCAAGCAGCTCCA
GGCAAGAATCCTGGCTGTGGAAAGATACCTAAAGGATCAACAGCTCCTGGGGATTTGGGGTTGCTCTGGA
AAACTCATTTGCACCACTGCTGTGCCTTGGAATGCTAGTTGGAGTAATAAATCTCTGGAACAGATTTGGA
ATCACACGACCTGGATGGAGTGGGACAGAGAAATTAACAATTACACAAGCTTAATACACTCCTTAATTGA
AGAATCGCAAAACCAGCAAGAAAAGAATGAACAAGAATTATTGGAATTAGATAAATGGGCAAGTTTGTGG
AATTGGTTTAACATAACAAATTGGCTGTGGTATATAAAATTATTCATAATGATAGTAGGAGGCTTGGTAG
GTTTAAGAATAGTTTTTGCTGTACTTTCTATAGTGAATAGAGTTAGGCAGGGATATTCACCATTATCGTT
TCAGACCCACCTCCCAACCCCGAGGGGACCCGACAGGCCCGAAGGAATAGAAGAAGAAGGTGGAGAGAGA
GACAGAGACAGATCCATTCGATTAGTGAACGGATCTCGACGGTATCGCTAGCTTTTAAAAGAAAAGGGGG
GATTGGGGGGTACAGTGCAGGGGAAAGAATAGTAGACATAATAGCAACAGACATACAAACTAAAGAATTA
CAAAAACAAATTACAAAAATTCAAAATTTTACTAGTGATTATCGGATCAACTTTGTATAGAAAAGTTGGG
CTCCGGTGCCCGTCAGTGGGCAGAGCGCACATCGCCCACAGTCCCCGAGAAGTTGGGGGGAGGGGTCGGC
AATTGAACCGGTGCCTAGAGAAGGTGGCGCGGGGTAAACTGGGAAAGTGATGTCGTGTACTGGCTCCGCC
TTTTTCCCGAGGGTGGGGGAGAACCGTATATAAGTGCAGTAGTCGCCGTGAACGTTCTTTTTCGCAACGG
GTTTGCCGCCAGAACACAGGTAAGTGCCGTGTGTGGTTCCCGCGGGCCTGGCCTCTTTACGGGTTATGGC
CCTTGCGTGCCTTGAATTACTTCCACCTGGCTGCAGTACGTGATTCTTGATCCCGAGCTTCGGGTTGGAA
GTGGGTGGGAGAGTTCGAGGCCTTGCGCTTAAGGAGCCCCTTCGCCTCGTGCTTGAGTTGAGGCCTGGCC
TGGGCGCTGGGGCCGCCGCGTGCGAATCTGGTGGCACCTTCGCGCCTGTCTCGCTGCTTTCGATAAGTCT
CTAGCCATTTAAAATTTTTGATGACCTGCTGCGACGCTTTTTTTCTGGCAAGATAGTCTTGTAAATGCGG
GCCAAGATCTGCACACTGGTATTTCGGTTTTTGGGGCCGCGGGCGGCGACGGGGCCCGTGCGTCCCAGCG
CACATGTTCGGCGAGGCGGGGCCTGCGAGCGCGGCCACCGAGAATCGGACGGGGGTAGTCTCAAGCTGGC
CGGCCTGCTCTGGTGCCTGGTCTCGCGCCGCCGTGTATCGCCCCGCCCTGGGCGGCAAGGCTGGCCCGGT
CGGCACCAGTTGCGTGAGCGGAAAGATGGCCGCTTCCCGGCCCTGCTGCAGGGAGCTCAAAATGGAGGAC
GCGGCGCTCGGGAGAGCGGGCGGGTGAGTCACCCACACAAAGGAAAAGGGCCTTTCCGTCCTCAGCCGTC
GCTTCATGTGACTCCACGGAGTACCGGGCGCCGTCCAGGCACCTCGATTAGTTCTCGAGCTTTTGGAGTA
CGTCGTCTTTAGGTTGGGGGGAGGGGTTTTATGCGATGGAGTTTCCCCACACTGAGTGGGTGGAGACTGA
AGTTAGGCCAGCTTGGCACTTGATGTAATTCTCCTTGGAATTTGCCCTTTTTGAGTTTGGATCTTGGTTC
ATTCTCAAGCCTCAGACAGTGGTTCAAAGTTTTTTTCTTCCATTTCAGGTGTCGTGACAAGTTTGTACAA
AAAAGCAGGCTGCCACCATGGACTACAAAGACCATGACGGTGATTATAAAGATCATGATATCGATTACAA
GGATGACGATGACAAGATGAGTTCCAGTATGTGGTATATTATGCAGAGCATTCAGAGCAAATACTCTCTC
TCCGAGCGCTTAATCCGAACAATTGCTGCCATCCGTTCCTTCCCACATGATAATGTAGAGGACCTCATCA
GAGGGGGAGCAGATGTGAACTGCACTCATGGCACACTGAAGCCCTTGCACTGTGCCTGTATGGTGTCAGA
TGCTGACTGTGTGGAGTTACTTCTGGAAAAAGGAGCCGAGGTGAATGCCCTGGATGGGTATAACCGAACA
GCCCTCCACTATGCAGCAGAGAAAGATGAGGCTTGTGTGGAGGTCCTATTGGAGTATGGTGCAAACCCCA
ATGCTTTGGATGGCAACAGAGATACCCCACTTCACTGGGCAGCCTTTAAGAACAATGCTGAGTGTGTGCG
GGCTCTCCTAGAGAGCGGGGCCTCTGTCAATGCCCTGGATTACAACAATGATACACCGCTCAGCTGGGCT
GCCATGAAGGGAAATCTTGAGAGTGTCAGCATCCTTCTGGATTATGGCGCAGAGGTCAGAGTCATCAACC
TAATAGGCCAGACACCCATCTCCCGCCTGGTGGCTCTGCTAGTCAGGGGAGGTGGAACAGAGAAAGAGGA
CTCTTGCTTTGAGCTCCTCCACAGAGCTGTTGGACACTTTGAATTGAGGAAAAATGGCACCATGCCACGA
GAGGTGGCCAGAGACCCGCAGCTATGTGAAAAACTGACTGTTCTGTGCTCAGCTCCAGGAACTCTAAAAA
CACTCGCTCGCTATGCCGTGCGCCGTAGCCTGGGACTCCAGTATCTCCCCGATGCAGTGAAGGGCCTTCC
ACTGCCAGCTTCTTTGAAGGAATACCTGTTACTTTTAGAATAGACCCAGCTTTCTTGTACAAAGTGGTGA
TAATCGAATTCCGATAATCAACCTCTGGATTACAAAATTTGTGAAAGATTGACTGGTATTCTTAACTATG
TTGCTCCTTTTACGCTATGTGGATACGCTGCTTTAATGCCTTTGTATCATGCTATTGCTTCCCGTATGGC
TTTCATTTTCTCCTCCTTGTATAAATCCTGGTTGCTGTCTCTTTATGAGGAGTTGTGGCCCGTTGTCAGG
CAACGTGGCGTGGTGTGCACTGTGTTTGCTGACGCAACCCCCACTGGTTGGGGCATTGCCACCACCTGTC
AGCTCCTTTCCGGGACTTTCGCTTTCCCCCTCCCTATTGCCACGGCGGAACTCATCGCCGCCTGCCTTGC
CCGCTGCTGGACAGGGGCTCGGCTGTTGGGCACTGACAATTCCGTGGTGTTGTCGGGGAAGCTGACGTCC
TTTCCATGGCTGCTCGCCTGTGTTGCCACCTGGATTCTGCGCGGGACGTCCTTCTGCTACGTCCCTTCGG
CCCTCAATCCAGCGGACCTTCCTTCCCGCGGCCTGCTGCCGGCTCTGCGGCCTCTTCCGCGTCTTCGCCT
TCGCCCTCAGACGAGTCGGATCTCCCTTTGGGCCGCCTCCCCGCATCGGGAATTCCCGCGGTTCGAATTC
TACCGGGTAGGGGAGGCGCTTTTCCCAAGGCAGTCTGGAGCATGCGCTTTAGCAGCCCCGCTGGGCACTT
GGCGCTACACAAGTGGCCTCTGGCCTCGCACACATTCCACATCCACCGGTAGGCGCCAACCGGCTCCGTT
CTTTGGTGGCCCCTTCGCGCCACCTTCTACTCCTCCCCTAGTCAGGAAGTTCCCCCCCGCCCCGCAGCTC
GCGTCGTGCAGGACGTGACAAATGGAAGTAGCACGTCTCACTAGTCTCGTGCAGATGGACAGCACCGCTG
AGCAATGGAAGCGGGTAGGCCTTTGGGGCAGCGGCCAATAGCAGCTTTGCTCCTTCGCTTTCTGGGCTCA
GAGGCTGGGAAGGGGTGGGTCCGGGGGCGGGCTCAGGGGCGGGCTCAGGGGCGGGGCGGGCGCCCGAAGG
TCCTCCGGAGGCCCGGCATTCTGCACGCTTCAAAAGCGCACGTCTGCCGCGCTGTTCTCCTCTTCCTCAT
CTCCGGGCCTTTCGACCTCACGTGGCCACCATGACCGAGTACAAGCCCACGGTGCGCCTCGCCACCCGCG
ACGACGTCCCCAGGGCCGTACGCACCCTCGCCGCCGCGTTCGCCGACTACCCCGCCACGCGCCACACCGT
CGATCCGGACCGCCACATCGAGCGGGTCACCGAGCTGCAAGAACTCTTCCTCACGCGCGTCGGGCTCGAC
ATCGGCAAGGTGTGGGTCGCGGACGACGGCGCCGCGGTGGCGGTCTGGACCACGCCGGAGAGCGTCGAAG
CGGGGGCGGTGTTCGCCGAGATCGGCCCGCGCATGGCCGAGTTGAGCGGTTCCCGGCTGGCCGCGCAGCA
ACAGATGGAAGGCCTCCTGGCGCCGCACCGGCCCAAGGAGCCCGCGTGGTTCCTGGCCACCGTCGGCGTC
TCGCCCGACCACCAGGGCAAGGGTCTGGGCAGCGCCGTCGTGCTCCCCGGAGTGGAGGCGGCCGAGCGCG
CCGGGGTGCCCGCCTTCCTGGAGACCTCCGCGCCCCGCAACCTCCCCTTCTACGAGCGGCTCGGCTTCAC
CGTCACCGCCGACGTCGAGGTGCCCGAAGGACCGCGCACCTGGTGCATGACCCGCAAGCCCGGTGCCTGA
GGTACCTTTAAGACCAATGACTTACAAGGCAGCTGTAGATCTTAGCCACTTTTTAAAAGAAAAGGGGGGA
CTGGAAGGGCTAATTCACTCCCAACGAAGACAAGATCTGCTTTTTGCTTGTACTGGGTCTCTCTGGTTAG
ACCAGATCTGAGCCTGGGAGCTCTCTGGCTAACTAGGGAACCCACTGCTTAAGCCTCAATAAAGCTTGCC
TTGAGTGCTTCAAGTAGTGTGTGCCCGTCTGTTGTGTGACTCTGGTAACTAGAGATCCCTCAGACCCTTT
TAGTCAGTGTGGAAAATCTCTAGCAGTAGTAGTTCATGTCATCTTATTATTCAGTATTTATAACTTGCAA
AGAAATGAATATCAGAGAGTGAGAGGAACTTGTTTATTGCAGCTTATAATGGTTACAAATAAAGCAATAG
CATCACAAATTTCACAAATAAAGCATTTTTTTCACTGCATTCTAGTTGTGGTTTGTCCAAACTCATCAAT
GTATCTTATCATGTCTGGCTCTAGCTATCCCGCCCCTAACTCCGCCCATCCCGCCCCTAACTCCGCCCAG
TTCCGCCCATTCTCCGCCCCATGGCTGACTAATTTTTTTTATTTATGCAGAGGCCGAGGCCGCCTCGGCC
TCTGAGCTATTCCAGAAGTAGTGAGGAGGCTTTTTTGGAGGCCTAGGGACGTACCCAATTCGCCCTATAG
TGAGTCGTATTACGCGCGCTCACTGGCCGTCGTTTTACAACGTCGTGACTGGGAAAACCCTGGCGTTACC
CAACTTAATCGCCTTGCAGCACATCCCCCTTTCGCCAGCTGGCGTAATAGCGAAGAGGCCCGCACCGATC
GCCCTTCCCAACAGTTGCGCAGCCTGAATGGCGAATGGG
[124 nt withheld, positions 6760-6883]
C
[91 nt withheld, positions 6885-6975]
A
[49 nt withheld, positions 6977-7025]
CCTTTGACGTTGGAGTCCACGTTCTTT
[37 nt withheld, positions 7053-7089]
ACCCTATCTCGGTCTATTCTTTTGATTTATAAGGGATTTTGCCGATTTCGGCCTATTGGTTAAAAAATGA
GCTGATTTAACAAAAATTTAACGCGAATTTTAACAAAATATTAACGCTTACAATTTAGGTGGCACTTTTC
GGGGAAATGTGCGCGGAACCCCTATTTGTTTATTTTTCTAAATACATTCAAATATGTATCCGCTCATGAG
ACAATAACCCTGATAAATGCTTCAATAATATTGAAAAAGGAAGAGTATGAGTATTCAACATTTCCGTGTC
GCCCTTATTCCCTTTTTTGCGGCATTTTGCCTTCCTGTTTTTGCTCACCCAGAAACGCTGGTGAAAGTAA
AAGATGCTGAAGATCAGTTGGGTGCACGAGTGGGTTACATCGAACTGGATCTCAACAGCGGTAAGATCCT
TGAGAGTTTTCGCCCCGAAGAACGTTTTCCAATGATGAGCACTTTTAAAGTTCTGCTATGTGGCGCGGTA
TTATCCCGTATTGACGCCGGGCAAGAGCAACTCGGTCGCCGCATACACTATTCTCAGAATGACTTGGTTG
AGTACTCACCAGTCACAGAAAAGCATCTTACGGATGGCATGACAGTAAGAGAATTATGCAGTGCTGCCAT
AACCATGAGTGATAACACTGCGGCCAACTTACTTCTGACAACGATCGGAGGACCGAAGGAGCTAACCGCT
TTTTTGCACAACATGGGGGATCATGTAACTCGCCTTGATCGTTGGGAACCGGAGCTGAATGAAGCCATAC
CAAACGACGAGCGTGACACCACGATGCCTGTAGCAATGGCAACAACGTTGCGCAAACTATTAACTGGCGA
ACTACTTACTCTAGCTTCCCGGCAACAATTAATAGACTGGATGGAGGCGGATAAAGTTGCAGGACCACTT
CTGCGCTCGGCCCTTCCGGCTGGCTGGTTTATTGCTGATAAATCTGGAGCCGGTGAGCGTGGGTCTCGCG
GTATCATTGCAGCACTGGGGCCAGATGGTAAGCCCTCCCGTATCGTAGTTATCTACACGACGGGGAGTCA
GGCAACTATGGATGAACGAAATAGACAGATCGCTGAGATAGGTGCCTCACTGATTAAGCATTGGTAACTG
TCAGACCAAGTTTACTCATATATACTTTAGATTGATTTAAAACTTCATTTTTAATTTAAAAGGATCTAGG
TGAAGATCCTTTTTGATAATCTCATGACCAAAATCCCTTAACGTGAGTTTTCGTTCCACTGAGCGTCAGA
CCCCGTAGAAAAGATCAAAGGATCTTCTTGAGATCCTTTTTTTCTGCGCGTAATCTGCTGCTTGCAAACA
AAAAAACCACCGCTACCAGCGGTGGTTTGTTTGCCGGATCAAGAGCTACCAACTCTTTTTCCGAAGGTAA
CTGGCTTCAGCAGAGCGCAGATACCAAATACTGTTCTTCTAGTGTAGCCGTAGTTAGGCCACCACTTCAA
GAACTCTGTAGCACCGCCTACATACCTCGCTCTGCTAATCCTGTTACCAGTGGCTGCTGCCAGTGGCGAT
AAGTCGTGTCTTACCGGGTTGGACTCAAGACGATAGTTACCGGATAAGGCGCAGCGGTCGGGCTGAACGG
GGGGTTCGTGCACACAGCCCAGCTTGGAGCGAACGACCTACACCGAACTGAGATACCTACAGCGTGAGCT
ATGAGAAAGCGCCACGCTTCCCGAAGAGAGAAAGGCGGACAGGTATCCGGTAAGCGGCAGGGTCGGAACA
GGAGAGCGCACGAGGGAGCTTCCAGGGGGAAACGCCTGGTATCTTTATAGTCCTGTCGGGTTTCGCCACC
TCTGACTTGAGCGTCGATTTTTGTGATGCTCGTCAGGGGGGCGGAGCCTATGGAAAAACGCCAGCAACGC
GGCCTTTTTACGGTTCCTGGCCTTTTGCTGGCCTTTTGCTCACATGTTCTTTCCTGCGTTATCCCCTGAT
TCTGTGGATAACCGTATTACCGCCTTTGAGTGAGCTGATACCGCTCGCCGCAGCCGAACGACCGAGCGCA
GCGAGTCAGTGAGCGAGGAAGCGGAAGAGCGCCCAATACGCAAACCGCCTCTCCCCGCGCGTTGGCCGAT
TCATTAATGCAGCTGGCACGACAGGTTTCCCGACTGGAAAGCGGGCAGTGAGCGCAACGCAATTAATGTG
AGTTAGCTCACTCATTAGGCACCCCAGGCTTTACACTTTATGCTTCCGGCTCGTATGTTGTGTGGAATTG
TGAGCGGATAACAATTTCACACAGGAAACAGCTATGACCATGATTACGCCAAGCGCGCAATTAACCCTCA
CTAAAGGGAACAAAAGCTGGAGCTGCAAGCTT
Features (pLannotate 1.2.2; 33 found; start..end, strand, type, name):
      3..229     +  promoter       RSV promoter: Rous sarcoma virus enhancer/promoter
    230..410     +  LTR            5' LTR (truncated): truncated 5' long terminal repeat (LTR) from HIV-1
    457..582     +  misc_feature   HIV-1 Ψ: packaging signal of human immunodeficiency virus type 1
    566..929     +  CDS            HIV-1 gag (fragment): gag protein from human immunodeficiency virus 1; gag
   1075..1308    +  misc_feature   RRE: The Rev response element (RRE) of HIV-1 allows for Rev-dependent mRNA export from the nucleus to the cytoplasm.
   1685..1785    +  CDS            Rev (fragment): human immunodeficiency virus 1 (HIV-1) Rev protein; rev; enhances nuclear export of unspliced and incompletely spliced viral mRNAs
   1803..1920    +  misc_feature   cPPT/CTS: central polypurine tract and central termination sequence of HIV-1
   1938..1958    +  protein_bind   attB4: mutant version of attB; core recombination site for the Gateway® BP reaction BP Clonase™
   1978..2189    +  promoter       EF-1α core promoter: core promoter for human elongation factor EF-1α
   2190..2299    +  intron         EF-1α intron A (fragment): intron upstream of the start codon of human EF-1α
   2925..3128    +  intron         EF-1α intron A: truncated intron upstream of the start codon of human EF-1α
   3137..3161    +  protein_bind   attB1: mutant version of attB; recombination site for the Gateway® BP reaction BP Clonase™
   3171..3236    +  CDS            3xFLAG: three tandem FLAG® epitope tags, followed by an enterokinase cleavage site
   3237..4100    +  CDS            ASB8: ASB8_HUMAN - Experimental evidence at protein level: Swiss-Prot protein existence level 1. May be a substrate-recognition component of a SCF-like ECS (Elongin-Cullin-SOCS-box protein) E3 ubiquitin-protein ligase complex which mediates the ubiquitination and subsequent proteasomal degradation of target proteins. From Homo sapiens (Human).
   4104..4128    -  protein_bind   attB2: mutant version of attB; recombination site for the Gateway® BP reaction BP Clonase™
   4146..4734    +  misc_feature   WPRE: woodchuck hepatitis virus posttranscriptional regulatory element
   4765..5264    +  promoter       PGK promoter: mouse phosphoglycerate kinase 1 promoter
   5281..5880    +  CDS            PuroR: puromycin N-acetyltransferase; pac from Streptomyces alboniger; confers resistance to puromycin
   5870..5950    +  CDS            nef (fragment): NEF_HV1Z2 - Experimental evidence at protein level: Swiss-Prot protein existence level 1. Extracellular Nef protein targets CD4(+) T-lymphocytes for apoptosis by interacting with CXCR4 surface receptors. From Human immunodeficiency virus type 1 group M subtype D (isolate Z2/CDC-Z34) (HIV-1).
   5952..6185    +  LTR            3' LTR (ΔU3): self-inactivating 3' long terminal repeat (LTR) from HIV-1
   6257..6378    +  polyA_signal   SV40 poly(A) signal: SV40 polyadenylation signal
   6418..6553    +  rep_origin     SV40 ori: SV40 origin of replication
   6574..6592    -  promoter       T7 promoter: promoter for bacteriophage T7 RNA polymerase
   6600..6755    +  CDS            lacZα (fragment): LacZα fragment of β-galactosidase; lacZ fragment
   6760..7188    +  rep_origin     f1 ori (sequence partly withheld): f1 bacteriophage origin of replication; arrow indicates direction of (+) strand synthesis
   7241..7345    +  promoter       AmpR promoter: bla
   7346..8206    +  CDS            AmpR: β-lactamase; bla; confers resistance to ampicillin, carbenicillin, and related antibiotics
   8377..8965    +  rep_origin     ori: high-copy-number ColE1/pMB1/pBR322/pUC origin of replication
   9148..9240    +  CDS            lacI (fragment): lac repressor; lacI; The lac repressor binds to the lac operator to inhibit transcription in E. coli. This inhibition can be relieved by adding lactose or isopropyl-β-D-thiogalactopyranoside (IPTG).
   9253..9274    +  protein_bind   CAP binding site: CAP binding activates transcription in the presence of cAMP. E. coli catabolite activator protein
   9289..9319    +  promoter       lac promoter: promoter for the E. coli lac operon
   9327..9343    +  protein_bind   lac operator: The lac repressor binds to the lac operator to inhibit transcription in E. coli. This inhibition can be relieved by adding lactose or isopropyl-β-D-thiogalactopyranoside (IPTG). lac repressor encoded by lacI
   9388..9406    +  promoter       T3 promoter: promoter for bacteriophage T3 RNA polymerase
