[The description below was written by a language model from this plasmid's Addgene catalogue record and pLannotate feature annotations shown in this document.]
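Description:
pLV-puro-EF1A-3XFLAG-hASB8_L199G is a 9.4 kb third-generation-style, self-inactivating HIV-1 lentiviral transfer plasmid built on a VectorBuilder pLV backbone for stable expression of a mutant human ASB8 in mammalian cells. It is propagated in E. coli as a high-copy plasmid through a ColE1/pUC-type origin with ampicillin selection (AmpR). The backbone also carries an f1 origin, an SV40 origin and poly(A) signal, and residual lac and T7/T3 promoter elements. Viral genomic RNA is transcribed from an RSV promoter fused to a truncated 5' LTR. This chimeric arrangement typically makes transcription Tat-independent. The transcript includes the Ψ packaging signal with a gag fragment, the RRE for Rev-dependent nuclear export, and the cPPT/CTS. It ends in a ΔU3 3' LTR, which inactivates the LTR promoter after integration.

Between the LTRs, the human EF1A promoter with its intron A drives an N-terminal 3xFLAG tag fused to the ASB8 coding sequence. The promoter and the open reading frame are flanked by Gateway attB4, attB1 and attB2 sites left over from modular assembly. A WPRE downstream enhances transcript expression. A separate mouse PGK promoter then drives puromycin N-acetyltransferase, so transduced cells can be selected with puromycin. ASB8 is annotated as a putative substrate-recognition subunit of an Elongin-Cullin-SOCS-box E3 ubiquitin ligase. The L199G substitution is recorded as disrupting its binding to XPO1 (exportin 1). The construct therefore appears suited as a binding-deficient counterpart to wild-type ASB8 in studies of XPO1 degradation, with the FLAG tag allowing detection or pull-down of the protein.
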