Addgene plasmid #242467: pLV-puro-EF1A-3XFLAG-hASB8_L199G
Purpose: Expresses human ASB8 protein with an N-terminal 3xFLAG tag along with a puromycin selection marker. The L199G mutation disrupts XPO1 binding.
Depositing lab: Dirk Daelemans. Depositing organization: Katholieke Universiteit Leuven. Publication: SINE compounds activate exportin 1 degradation through an allosteric mechanism. Wing CE, Fung HYJ, Kwanten B, Cagatay T, Niesman AB, Jacquemyn M, Gharghabi M, Permentier B, Shakya B, Nandi R, Ready JM, Kashyap T, Shacham S, Landesman Y, Lapalombella R, Daelemans D, Chook YM. Nat Chem Biol. 2025 Dec;21(12):2002-2013. doi: 10.1038/s41589-025-02058-0. Epub 2025 Nov 21. PubMed 41286136.
Backbone
  Vector backbone: VectorBuilder pLV
  Backbone manufacturer: VectorBuilder
  Backbone size w/o insert (bp): 8495
  Total vector size (bp): 9431
  Vector type: Mammalian Expression, Lentiviral
  Selectable markers: Puromycin
Growth in bacteria
  Bacterial resistance: Ampicillin, 100 μg/mL
  Growth temperature: 37°C
  Growth strain: NEB Stable
  Copy number: High Copy
Gene/Insert
  Gene/Insert name: ASB8
  Species: H. sapiens (human)
  Insert size (bp): 936
  Mutation: L199G
  GenBank ID: NM_024095.5
  Entrez Gene: ASB8 (a.k.a. PP14212)
  Promoter: EF1A
  Tag / fusion protein: 3xFLAG (N terminal on insert)
  Cloning method: Other
  Sequencing primers: 5′ GGATCTTGGTTCATTCTCAAGCCTC
Terms and licenses: Academic/Nonprofit Terms; Industry Terms: Not Available to Industry
Depositor comments: Please visit https://doi.org/10.1101/2024.10.07.617049 for bioRxiv preprint.
How to cite: pLV-puro-EF1A-3XFLAG-hASB8_L199G was a gift from Dirk Daelemans (Addgene plasmid # 242467 ; http://n2t.net/addgene:242467 ; RRID:Addgene_242467)
